Addgene plasmid #228394: pAAV-mGFAP-Lck-PinkFlamindo
Purpose: AAV vector to express the red cAMP indicator in astrocytes
Depositing lab: Tetsuya Kitaguchi. Depositing organization: Institute of Science Tokyo. Publication: Cerebral blood flow is modulated by astrocytic cAMP elevation independently of IP(3)R2-mediated Ca(2+) signaling in mice. Vittani M, Herlo R, Wang X, Christensen MDB, Vo CT, Mishima T, Kusk P, Konno A, Hirai H, Tsuboi T, Kitaguchi T, Kjaerby C, Asiminas A, Yokoyama T, Sakamoto M, Nedergaard M, Hirase H. Proc Natl Acad Sci U S A. 2025 Jul 8;122(27):e2422069122. doi: 10.1073/pnas.2422069122. Epub 2025 Jul 1. PubMed 40591593.
Backbone
  Vector backbone: pAAV-mGFAP-*-WPRE-SV40
  Vector type: AAV
Growth in bacteria
  Bacterial resistance: Ampicillin, 100 μg/mL
  Growth temperature: 37°C
  Growth strain: DH5alpha
  Copy number: Unknown
Gene/Insert
  Gene/Insert name: Pink Flamindo
  Insert size (bp): 1176
  Promoter: mGFAP
  Cloning method: Unknown
  Sequencing primers: 5′ n/a
Terms and licenses: Academic/Nonprofit Terms; Industry Terms: Not Available to Industry
Depositor comments: Please note: The 5' ITR is missing in this plasmid, but the depositing lab was able to make functional AAV. Plasmid information is also available from the lab Hirase lab.
How to cite: pAAV-mGFAP-Lck-PinkFlamindo was a gift from Tetsuya Kitaguchi (Addgene plasmid # 228394 ; http://n2t.net/addgene:228394 ; RRID:Addgene_228394)
