[The description below was written by a language model from this plasmid's Addgene catalogue record and pLannotate feature annotations shown in this document.]
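Description:
pAAV-mGFAP-Lck-PinkFlamindo is an adeno-associated virus transfer plasmid built on a pAAV-mGFAP-WPRE backbone and intended to deliver a red fluorescent cAMP indicator to astrocytes. It is propagated in E. coli using a high-copy ColE1/pUC-type origin and ampicillin selection (AmpR with its bla promoter). The backbone also carries an f1 phage origin flanked by M13 gene remnants, plus small leftover fragments of lacZα, bom and rop.

The payload is Pink Flamindo (insert listed as 1176 bp). In the feature table it appears as two mApple fragments interrupted by a fragment of mouse Rapgef3 (Epac1), a cAMP-binding protein. This fits a single-fluorophore sensor design in which cAMP binding to the inserted domain alters the fluorescence of the red protein. The name indicates an Lck tag, generally used as a membrane-targeting motif, but it is not annotated. Expression is driven by the mGFAP promoter according to the catalogue. This promoter is also not annotated, though the unannotated stretch upstream of the coding sequence is where it would be expected. A WPRE follows the sensor to enhance transcript stability and expression. Although the backbone name mentions SV40, the annotated terminator is a human β-globin polyadenylation signal preceded by a short β-globin coding remnant.

AAV2 ITR sequences are detected only as fragments, a very short one upstream and a longer one downstream of the cassette. The depositor notes that the 5' ITR is missing but that functional AAV was still produced. The vector is used to image cAMP dynamics in astrocytes.
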