Features (pLannotate 1.2.2; 18 found; start..end, strand, type, name):
     99..156     -  repeat_region  AAV2 ITR (fragment): inverted terminal repeat of adeno-associated virus serotype 2 inverted
    850..1295    +  CDS            mApple (fragment): photostable monomeric derivative of DsRed (Shaner et al., 2008) mammalian codon-optimized
   1314..1769    +  CDS            Rapgef3 (fragment): RPGF3_MOUSE - Also known as Epac, Epac1. Experimental evidence at protein level: Swiss-Prot protein existence level 1. Guanine nucleotide exchange factor (GEF) for RAP1A and RAP2A small GTPases that is activated by binding cAMP. Through simultaneous binding of PDE3B to RAPGEF3 and PIK3R6 is assembled in a signaling complex in which it activates the PI3K gamma complex and which is involved in angiogenesis. Plays a role in the modulation of the cAMP- induced dynamic control of endothelial barrier function through a pathway that is independent on Rho-mediated signaling. Required for the actin rea
   1767..2021    +  CDS            mApple (fragment): photostable monomeric derivative of DsRed (Shaner et al., 2008) mammalian codon-optimized
   2036..2624    +  misc_feature   WPRE: woodchuck hepatitis virus posttranscriptional regulatory element
   2639..2659    +  misc_feature   MCS (fragment): pUC18/19 multiple cloning site
   2670..2747    +  CDS            HBB (fragment): HBB_PONPY - Experimental evidence at transcript level: Swiss-Prot protein existence level 2. Involved in oxygen transport from the lung to the various peripheral tissues. From Pongo pygmaeus (Bornean orangutan).
   2751..3145    +  polyA_signal   β-globin poly(A): human β-globin polyadenylation signal
   3429..3561    +  repeat_region  AAV2 ITR (fragment): inverted terminal repeat of adeno-associated virus serotype 2 inverted
   3556..3625    +  CDS            lacZα (fragment): LacZα fragment of β-galactosidase; lacZ fragment
   3636..3941    +  CDS            M13 gene IV (fragment) (sequence partly withheld): pIV; IV; phage assembly
   3929..4357    +  rep_origin     f1 ori (sequence partly withheld): f1 bacteriophage origin of replication; arrow indicates direction of (+) strand synthesis
   4447..4850    +  CDS            M13 gene II (fragment) (sequence partly withheld): pII; II; replication
   4858..4957    -  misc_feature   bom (fragment): basis of mobility region from pBR322
   5059..5094    -  CDS            rop (fragment): Rop protein, which maintains plasmids at low copy number; rop
   5189..5293    +  promoter       AmpR promoter: bla
   5294..6154    +  CDS            AmpR: β-lactamase; bla; confers resistance to ampicillin, carbenicillin, and related antibiotics
   6325..6913    +  rep_origin     ori: high-copy-number ColE1/pMB1/pBR322/pUC origin of replication
>Addgene plasmid #228394 | pAAV-mGFAP-Lck-PinkFlamindo | addgene full sequence | sequence record 451914 | Addgene NGS Result
TCTTTCCTGCGTTATCCCCTGATTCTGTGGATAACCGTATTACCGCCTTTGAGTGAGCTGATACCGCTCG
CCGCAGCCGAACGACCGAGCGCAGCGAGTCAGTGAGCGAGCGAGCGCGCAGAGAGGGAGTGGCCAACTCC
ATCACTAGGGGTTCCTTGTAGTTAATGATTAACCCGCCATGCTACTTATCTACGTAGCCATGCTCTAGAC
TCGAGACGCGTAACAAATACCATGTCGCTGGTATGGAGTATAGGCTGTTGCTATGACAGGAACTCAGGGG
TCTTAACTGGCTTGAGCGCTGGGAGGGGGCAAGCAGCCAGGCCTTGTCTGTAAGCTGAAGACCTGGCAGT
GCTGAGCTGGTCAGCCCCCAGGACCTCCTTTTGTGCCCACGAGTGACTCACCTTGGCATAGACATAATGG
TCAGGGGTGGGCACGCAGCCTGCTTCCCGCTGTGCTCCAGGCCTCCTTCGATGCTTTCCGAGAAGTCTAT
TGAGCTGGGAGCTTGTACTGCACCCGGGGCTGACATCCTGGCATCCTGGGATAAAAGCAGCCCACGGGGC
TGCCCTTGCCATATGCCTCACTGGCGGCAGAGAACAAGGCTCTATTCAGCGAGTACCCTGGGGAGTTCTC
CCCCTAGCTGGGCTGGGGCCCAGCTCCACCCCCTCAGGCTATTCAATGGGGGTGCTTCCAGGAAGTCAGG
GGCAGATTTAGTCCAACCCGTTCCTCCATAAAGGCCCTGACATCCCAGGAGCCAGCAGAGGCAGGGCAGG
TTGGAGCGGAGACGCATCACCTCTGCGCGCCGCACCGGTGCCACCATGGGCTGCGTGTGCAGCAGCAACC
CCGAGATGCTGGTGAGCAAGGGCGAGGAGGATAACATGGCCATCATCAAGGAGTTCATGCGCTTCAAGGT
GCACATGGAGGGCTCCGTGAACGGCCACGAGTTCGAGATCGAGGGCGAGGGCGAGGGCCGCCCCTACGAG
GCCTTTCAGACCGCTAAGCTGAAGGTGACCAAGGGTGGCCCCCTGCCCTTCGCCTGGGACATCCTGTCCC
CTCAGTTCATGTACGGCTCCAAGGCCTACATTAAGCACCCAGCCGACATCCCCGACTACTTCAAGCTGTC
CTTCCCCGAGGGCTTCAGGTGGGAGCGCGTGATGAACTTCGAGGACGGCGGCATTATTCACGTTAACCAG
GACTCCTCCCTGCAGGACGGCGTATTCATCTACAAGGTGAAGCTGCGCGGCACCAACTTCCCCCCCGACG
GCCCCGTAATGCAGAAGAAGACCATGGGCTGGGAGCAGTGGCGCGATCCTCCTCTCCTGTCCCAGCGAGG
GCCTGATGCCCTACTCACCGTGGCGCTCCGGAAGCCCCCAGGTCAGCGTACGGATGAAGAACTGGACCTG
ATCTTTGAAGAGCTGCTGCATATCAAGGCGGTGGCACACCTTTCTAACTCGGTGAAGCGGGAACTAGCTG
CTGTTCTGCTCTTTGAACCACACAGCAAGGCAGGAACTGTGTTGTTCAGCCAGGGGGACAAGGGTACCTC
GTGGTACATTATCTGGAAGGGATCTGTCAATGTGGTGACCCATGGCAAGGGGCTGGTGACCACGTTGCAC
GAGGGAGATGACTTTGGACAGCTGGCTCTGGTGAACGACGCACCTCGGGCAGCCACCATCATCCTTCGAG
AAAATAACTGTCACTTTCTGCGTGTGGACAAGCAGGACTTCAACCGCATCATCAAGGATGTGGAATTTAA
AGTGGAGACTGTTGATGAGCGGATGTACCCCGAGGACGGCGCCCTGAAGAGCGAGATCAAGAAGGGGCTG
AGGCTGAAGGACGGCGGCCACTACGCCGCCGAGGTCAAGACCACCTACAAGGCCAAGAAGCCCGTGCAGC
TGCCCGGCGCCTACATCGTCGACATCAAGTTGGACATCGTGTCCCACAACGAGGACTACACCATCGTGGA
ACAGTGCGAACGCGCCGAGGGCCGCCACTCCACCGGCGGCATGGACGAGCTGTACAAGTAAGCGGCCGCA
TCGATAATCAACCTCTGGATTACAAAATTTGTGAAAGATTGACTGGTATTCTTAACTATGTTGCTCCTTT
TACGCTATGTGGATACGCTGCTTTAATGCCTTTGTATCATGCTATTGCTTCCCGTATGGCTTTCATTTTC
TCCTCCTTGTATAAATCCTGGTTGCTGTCTCTTTATGAGGAGTTGTGGCCCGTTGTCAGGCAACGTGGCG
TGGTGTGCACTGTGTTTGCTGACGCAACCCCCACTGGTTGGGGCATTGCCACCACCTGTCAGCTCCTTTC
CGGGACTTTCGCTTTCCCCCTCCCTATTGCCACGGCGGAACTCATCGCCGCCTGCCTTGCCCGCTGCTGG
ACAGGGGCTCGGCTGTTGGGCACTGACAATTCCGTGGTGTTGTCGGGGAAGCTGACGTCCTTTCCATGGC
TGCTCGCCTGTGTTGCCACCTGGATTCTGCGCGGGACGTCCTTCTGCTACGTCCCTTCGGCCCTCAATCC
AGCGGACCTTCCTTCCCGCGGCCTGCTGCCGGCTCTGCGGCCTCTTCCGCGTCTTCGCCTTCGCCCTCAG
ACGAGTCGGATCTCCCTTTGGGCCGCCTCCCCGCATCGATGCCGTATACGGTACCCGGGGATCCTCTAGT
AGAGTCGAGGAATTCACCCCACCAGTGCAGGCTGCCTATCAGAAAGTGGTGGCTGGTGTGGCTAATGCCC
TGGCCCACAAGTATCACTAAGCTCGCTTTCTTGCTGTCCAATTTCTATTAAAGGTTCCTTTGTTCCCTAA
GTCCAACTACTAAACTGGGGGATATTATGAAGGGCCTTGAGCATCTGGATTCTGCCTAATAAAAAACATT
TATTTTCATTGCAATGATGTATTTAAATTATTTCTGAATATTTTACTAAAAAGGGAATGTGGGAGGTCAG
TGCATTTAAAACATAAAGAAATGAAGAGCTAGTTCAAACCTTGGGAAAATACACTATATCTTAAACTCCA
TGAAAGAAGGTGAGGCTGCAAACAGCTAATGCACATTGGCAACAGCCCCTGATGCCTATGCCTTATTCAT
CCCTCAGAAAAGGATTCAAGTAGAGGCTTGATTTGGAGGTTAAAGTTTTGCTATGCTGTATTTTACATTA
CTTATTGTTTTAGCTGTCCTCATGAATGTCTTTTCACTACCCATTTGCTTATCCTGCATCTCTCAGCCTT
GACTCCACTCAGTTCTCTTGCTTAGAGATACCACCTTTCCCCTGAAGTGTTCCTTCCATGTTTTACGGCG
AGATGGTTTCTCCTCGCCTGGCCACTCAGCCTTAGTTGTCTCTGTTGTCTTATAGAGGTCTGGTCGACCC
CCAACGCGTTGGAGCTCTAGAGCATGGCTACGTAGATAAGTAGCATGGCGGGTTAATCATTAACTACAAG
GAACCCCTAGTGATGGAGTTGGCCACTCCCTCTCTGCGCGCTCGCTCGCTCACTGAGGCCGGGCGACCAA
AGGTCGCCCGACGCCCGGGCTTTGCCCGGGCGGCCTCAGTGAGCGAGCGAGCGCGCAGCTGGCGTAATAG
CGAAGAGGCCCGCACCGATCGCCCTTCCCAACAGTTGCGCAGCCTGAATGGCGAATGGCGATTCC
[38 nt withheld, positions 3636-3673]
C
[378 nt withheld, positions 3675-4052]
C
[91 nt withheld, positions 4054-4144]
A
[49 nt withheld, positions 4146-4194]
CCTTTGACGTTGGAGTCCACGTTCTTT
[37 nt withheld, positions 4222-4258]
ACCCTATCTCGGTCTATTCTTTTGATTTATAAGGGATTTTGCCGATTTCGGCCTATTGGTTAAAAAATGA
GCTGATTTAACAAAAATTTAACGCGAATTTTAACAAAATATTAACGCTTACAATTTAAATATTTGCTTAT
ACAATCT
[100 nt withheld, positions 4406-4505]
CTCAGGCAATGACCTGATAGCCTTTGTAG
[69 nt withheld, positions 4535-4603]
T
[44 nt withheld, positions 4605-4648]
ACCTACACATTACTCA
[44 nt withheld, positions 4665-4708]
TTGCGTTGAAATAAAGGCTTCTCCC
[83 nt withheld, positions 4734-4816]
TTCTTTGCCTTGCCTGTATGATTTATTGGATGTTGGAATCGCCTGATGCGGTATTTTCTCCTTACGCATC
TGTGCGGTATTTCACACCGCATATGGTGCACTCTCAGTACAATCTGCTCTGATGCCGCATAGTTAAGCCA
GCCCCGACACCCGCCAACACCCGCTGACGCGCCCTGACGGGCTTGTCTGCTCCCGGCATCCGCTTACAGA
CAAGCTGTGACCGTCTCCGGGAGCTGCATGTGTCAGAGGTTTTCACCGTCATCACCGAAACGCGCGAGAC
GAAAGGGCCTCGTGATACGCCTATTTTTATAGGTTAATGTCATGATAATAATGGTTTCTTAGACGTCAGG
TGGCACTTTTCGGGGAAATGTGCGCGGAACCCCTATTTGTTTATTTTTCTAAATACATTCAAATATGTAT
CCGCTCATGAGACAATAACCCTGATAAATGCTTCAATAATATTGAAAAAGGAAGAGTATGAGTATTCAAC
ATTTCCGTGTCGCCCTTATTCCCTTTTTTGCGGCATTTTGCCTTCCTGTTTTTGCTCACCCAGAAACGCT
GGTGAAAGTAAAAGATGCTGAAGATCAGTTGGGTGCACGAGTGGGTTACATCGAACTGGATCTCAACAGC
GGTAAGATCCTTGAGAGTTTTCGCCCCGAAGAACGTTTTCCAATGATGAGCACTTTTAAAGTTCTGCTAT
GTGGCGCGGTATTATCCCGTATTGACGCCGGGCAAGAGCAACTCGGTCGCCGCATACACTATTCTCAGAA
TGACTTGGTTGAGTACTCACCAGTCACAGAAAAGCATCTTACGGATGGCATGACAGTAAGAGAATTATGC
AGTGCTGCCATAACCATGAGTGATAACACTGCGGCCAACTTACTTCTGACAACGATCGGAGGACCGAAGG
AGCTAACCGCTTTTTTGCACAACATGGGGGATCATGTAACTCGCCTTGATCGTTGGGAACCGGAGCTGAA
TGAAGCCATACCAAACGACGAGCGTGACACCACGATGCCTGTAGCAATGGCAACAACGTTGCGCAAACTA
TTAACTGGCGAACTACTTACTCTAGCTTCCCGGCAACAATTAATAGACTGGATGGAGGCGGATAAAGTTG
CAGGACCACTTCTGCGCTCGGCCCTTCCGGCTGGCTGGTTTATTGCTGATAAATCTGGAGCCGGTGAGCG
TGGGTCTCGCGGTATCATTGCAGCACTGGGGCCAGATGGTAAGCCCTCCCGTATCGTAGTTATCTACACG
ACGGGGAGTCAGGCAACTATGGATGAACGAAATAGACAGATCGCTGAGATAGGTGCCTCACTGATTAAGC
ATTGGTAACTGTCAGACCAAGTTTACTCATATATACTTTAGATTGATTTAAAACTTCATTTTTAATTTAA
AAGGATCTAGGTGAAGATCCTTTTTGATAATCTCATGACCAAAATCCCTTAACGTGAGTTTTCGTTCCAC
TGAGCGTCAGACCCCGTAGAAAAGATCAAAGGATCTTCTTGAGATCCTTTTTTTCTGCGCGTAATCTGCT
GCTTGCAAACAAAAAAACCACCGCTACCAGCGGTGGTTTGTTTGCCGGATCAAGAGCTACCAACTCTTTT
TCCGAAGGTAACTGGCTTCAGCAGAGCGCAGATACCAAATACTGTTCTTCTAGTGTAGCCGTAGTTAGGC
CACCACTTCAAGAACTCTGTAGCACCGCCTACATACCTCGCTCTGCTAATCCTGTTACCAGTGGCTGCTG
CCAGTGGCGATAAGTCGTGTCTTACCGGGTTGGACTCAAGACGATAGTTACCGGATAAGGCGCAGCGGTC
GGGCTGAACGGGGGGTTCGTGCACACAGCCCAGCTTGGAGCGAACGACCTACACCGAACTGAGATACCTA
CAGCGTGAGCTATGAGAAAGCGCCACGCTTCCCGAAGGGAGAAAGGCGGACAGGTATCCGGTAAGCGGCA
GGGTCGGAACAGGAGAGCGCACGAGGGAGCTTCCAGGGGGAAACGCCTGGTATCTTTATAGTCCTGTCGG
GTTTCGCCACCTCTGACTTGAGCGTCGATTTTTGTGATGCTCGTCAGGGGGGCGGAGCCTATGGAAAAAC
GCCAGCAACGCGGCCTTTTTACGGTTCCTGGCCTTTTGCTGGCCTTTTGCTCACATGT
